Addgene plasmid #115949: pJB332
Purpose: ORF insert for replicon MoClo
Depositing lab: Ron Weiss. Depositing organization: Massachusetts Institute of Technology. Publication: Small-molecule-based regulation of RNA-delivered circuits in mammalian cells. Wagner TE, Becraft JR, Bodner K, Teague B, Zhang X, Woo A, Porter E, Alburquerque B, Dobosh B, Andries O, Sanders NN, Beal J, Densmore D, Kitada T, Weiss R. Nat Chem Biol. 2018 Nov;14(11):1043-1050. doi: 10.1038/s41589-018-0146-9. Epub 2018 Oct 16. PubMed 30327560.
Backbone
  Vector backbone: pUC19
  Vector type: Synthetic Biology
Growth in bacteria
  Bacterial resistance: Ampicillin, 100 μg/mL
  Growth temperature: 37°C
  Growth strain: DH5alpha
  Copy number: High Copy
Gene/Insert
  Gene/Insert name: Lvl0 TetR-Gly9-DDX6 (contains SapI)
  Species: E. coli
  Cloning method: Gateway Cloning
Terms and licenses: Academic/Nonprofit Terms; Industry Terms: Not Available to Industry
How to cite: pJB332 was a gift from Ron Weiss (Addgene plasmid # 115949 ; http://n2t.net/addgene:115949 ; RRID:Addgene_115949)
