[The description below was written by a language model from this plasmid's Addgene catalogue record and pLannotate feature annotations shown in this document.]
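Description:
pJB332 is a level 0 (Lvl0) part plasmid for a Modular Cloning (MoClo) assembly system used to build RNA replicon constructs. It is built on the pUC19 backbone and classed as a synthetic biology vector. It is propagated in E. coli from the high-copy ColE1/pUC origin and selected with ampicillin through the β-lactamase gene and its native promoter. The annotated 4,810 nt sequence also shows typical pUC remnants: a lacZα fragment, the pUC multiple cloning site, the lac promoter, operator and CAP binding site, and short fragments of lacI, bom and rop. These appear to be backbone residue rather than functional parts of the payload.

The insert is an open reading frame encoding a fusion of the tetracycline repressor TetR to the DEAD-box RNA helicase DDX6. The name indicates a nine-glycine linker between the two, consistent with the short gap separating the two annotated coding regions. The catalogue lists the insert species as E. coli, which fits TetR, while the feature table matches the DDX6 portion to the mouse protein. DDX6 is associated with P-body formation, storage of translationally silent mRNAs and decapping. Fusing it to TetR, whose nucleic acid binding is relieved by tetracycline-class ligands, suggests a small-molecule-responsive repressor of RNA-encoded genes, though the record does not describe the mechanism. No mammalian or subgenomic promoter is annotated upstream of the fusion, as expected for a promoterless ORF part supplied to later assembly steps. The insert name notes that it contains a SapI site, which may matter for Type IIS assembly. The catalogue gives the cloning method as Gateway, but no att sites are annotated.
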