Features (pLannotate 1.2.2; 13 found; start..end, strand, type, name):
    137..236     +  misc_feature   bom (fragment): basis of mobility region from pBR322
    242..399     -  CDS            lacZα (fragment): LacZα fragment of β-galactosidase; lacZ fragment
    396..452     +  misc_feature   MCS: pUC18/19 multiple cloning site
    489..505     -  protein_bind   lac operator: The lac repressor binds to the lac operator to inhibit transcription in E. coli. This inhibition can be relieved by adding lactose or isopropyl-β-D-thiogalactopyranoside (IPTG). lac repressor encoded by lacI
    513..543     -  promoter       lac promoter: promoter for the E. coli lac operon
    558..579     -  protein_bind   CAP binding site: CAP binding activates transcription in the presence of cAMP. E. coli catabolite activator protein
    592..684     -  CDS            lacI (fragment): lac repressor; lacI; The lac repressor binds to the lac operator to inhibit transcription in E. coli. This inhibition can be relieved by adding lactose or isopropyl-β-D-thiogalactopyranoside (IPTG).
    705..1325    +  CDS            tetR: TETR2_ECOLX - Experimental evidence at protein level: Swiss-Prot protein existence level 1. TetR is the repressor of the tetracycline resistance element; its N-terminal region forms a helix-turn-helix structure and binds DNA. Binding of tetracycline to TetR reduces the repressor affinity for the tetracycline resistance gene (tetA) promoter operator sites. From Escherichia coli.
   1353..2801    +  CDS            Ddx6 (sequence partly withheld): DDX6_MOUSE - Also known as Hlr2, Rck. Experimental evidence at protein level: Swiss-Prot protein existence level 1. Essential for the formation of P-bodies, cytosolic membrane- less ribonucleoprotein granules involved in RNA metabolism through the coordinated storage of mRNAs encoding regulatory functions (By similarity). Plays a role in P-bodies to coordinate the storage of translationally inactive mRNAs in the cytoplasm and prevent their degradation (By similarity). In the process of mRNA degradation, plays a role in mRNA decapping (By similarity). Blocks autophagy in nutrient- rich conditio
   2991..3579    -  rep_origin     ori: high-copy-number ColE1/pMB1/pBR322/pUC origin of replication
   3750..4610    -  CDS            AmpR: β-lactamase; bla; confers resistance to ampicillin, carbenicillin, and related antibiotics
   4611..4715    -  promoter       AmpR promoter: bla
   4810..35      +  CDS            rop (fragment) (across the origin): Rop protein, which maintains plasmids at low copy number; rop
>Addgene plasmid #115949 | pJB332 | addgene full sequence | sequence record 244251 | Addgene NGS Result
TCGCGCGTTTCGGTGATGACGGTGAAAACCTCTGACACATGCAGCTCCCGGAGACGGTCACAGCTTGTCT
GTAAGCGGATGCCGGGAGCAGACAAGCCCGTCAGGGCGCGTCAGCGGGTGTTGGCGGGTGTCGGGGCTGG
CTTAACTATGCGGCATCAGAGCAGATTGTACTGAGAGTGCACCATATGCGGTGTGAAATACCGCACAGAT
GCGTAAGGAGAAAATACCGCATCAGGCGCCATTCGCCATTCAGGCTGCGCAACTGTTGGGAAGGGCGATC
GGTGCGGGCCTCTTCGCTATTACGCCAGCTGGCGAAAGGGGGATGTGCTGCAAGGCGATTAAGTTGGGTA
ACGCCAGGGTTTTCCCAGTCACGACGTTGTAAAACGACGGCCAGTGAATTCGAGCTCGGTACCCGGGGAT
CCTCTAGAGTCGACCTGCAGGCATGCAAGCTTGGCGTAATCATGGTCATAGCTGTTTCCTGTGTGAAATT
GTTATCCGCTCACAATTCCACACAACATACGAGCCGGAAGCATAAAGTGTAAAGCCTGGGGTGCCTAATG
AGTGAGCTAACTCACATTAATTGCGTTGCGCTCACTGCCCGCTTTCCAGTCGGGAAACCTGTCGTGCCAG
CTGCATTAATGAATCGGCCAACGCGCGGGGAGAGGCGGTTTGCGTATTGGGCGCTCTTCCGCTGGTCTCA
CACCATGTCAAGACTCGACAAGAGCAAGGTGATTAACAGTGCACTGGAACTTCTCAATGAAGTTGGGATC
GAGGGGCTGACTACTAGAAAACTCGCACAGAAACTGGGGGTTGAGCAGCCCACCTTGTACTGGCACGTTA
AAAACAAAAGGGCCCTGCTGGATGCTCTGGCCATCGAGATGCTGGATAGGCATCATACCCACTTCTGCCC
TCTGGAAGGAGAATCCTGGCAGGATTTCCTTAGAAACAACGCCAAGTCCTTTCGCTGTGCCCTTCTTAGC
CACCGGGATGGTGCTAAAGTCCATCTCGGCACACGACCAACTGAGAAGCAGTACGAAACTCTCGAGAACC
AGCTGGCCTTTCTCTGTCAACAGGGCTTTTCTCTTGAAAACGCCCTGTACGCACTGAGTGCAGTTGGGCA
CTTTACACTCGGATGTGTTCTGGAGGACCAAGAACATCAGGTGGCAAAGGAAGAGAGGGAGACACCTACG
ACTGACTCCATGCCCCCTCTCTTGAGGCAGGCAATAGAATTGTTCGACCATCAGGGCGCAGAACCCGCCT
TTCTGTTTGGGCTGGAACTGATTATCTGCGGTCTTGAGAAACAGCTGAAGTGCGAGTCCGGGAGCGGCGG
TGGCGGTGGCGGTGGCGGTGGTATGAGCACAGCTCGCACCGAGAACCCGGTGATTATGGGCCTGTCCAGC
CAGAACGGACAGCTCAGAGGGCCTGTAAAGGCTTCAGCAGGCCCCGGCGGAGGCGGCACACAACCACAAC
CACAGCTTAATCAGCTTAAGAATACTAGCACTATTAATAACGGAACACCGCAGCAGGCCCAAAGCATGGC
TGCCACAATTAAACCCGGAGATGACTGGAAGAAGACCCTGAAGCTCCCTCCAAAAGATCTCAGGATTAAA
ACTAGCGATGTTACTTCAACAAAGGGAAATGAGTTCGAAGACTACTGTCTGAAGCGAGAGTTGCTGATGG
GGATTTTCGAAATGGGCTGGGAGAAGCCCTCTCCTATTCAAGAAGAGAGCATCCCCATCGCTCTGTCCGG
GAGGGACATCCTTGCCAGGGCTAAAAATGGGACCGGAAAATCAGGAGCTTACTTGATCCCACTCCTTGAA
AGGCTTGATCTCAAGAAGGACAACATCCAAGCTATGGTTATCGTGCCAACTAGAGAACTCGCCCTCCAGG
TCAGCCAGATTTGCATCCAGGTGAGTAAGCACATGGGCGGAGCTAAGGTGATGGCTACAACTGGAGGGAC
TAACCTGCGAGACGACATAATGAGACTTGATGACACAGTCCATGTGGTCATCGCTACACCTGGGAGGATT
CTGGATCTGATCAAAAAAGGAGTGGCAAAGGTGGATCATGTGCAGATGATAGTCTTGGACGAGGCCGACA
AACTGCTGAGCCAAGACTTTGTGCAGATCATGGAGGATATCATCTTGACACTCCCCAAGAACCGACAGAT
TCTGCTGTACTCCGCAACATTTCCTCTTTCCGTTCAGAAATTCATGAACTCACATCTCCAGAAACCTTAT
GAGATCAATTTGATGGAA
[501 nt withheld, positions 2259-2759]
GTGGCCGAATACCATTCAGAGCCTGCCGAGGATGAGAAGCCTTAATAATGAGACCGCTTCCTCGCTCACT
GACTCGCTGCGCTCGGTCGTTCGGCTGCGGCGAGCGGTATCAGCTCACTCAAAGGCGGTAATACGGTTAT
CCACAGAATCAGGGGATAACGCAGGAAAGAACATGTGAGCAAAAGGCCAGCAAAAGGCCAGGAACCGTAA
AAAGGCCGCGTTGCTGGCGTTTTTCCATAGGCTCCGCCCCCCTGACGAGCATCACAAAAATCGACGCTCA
AGTCAGAGGTGGCGAAACCCGACAGGACTATAAAGATACCAGGCGTTTCCCCCTGGAAGCTCCCTCGTGC
GCTCTCCTGTTCCGACCCTGCCGCTTACCGGATACCTGTCCGCCTTTCTCCCTTCGGGAAGCGTGGCGCT
TTCTCATAGCTCACGCTGTAGGTATCTCAGTTCGGTGTAGGTCGTTCGCTCCAAGCTGGGCTGTGTGCAC
GAACCCCCCGTTCAGCCCGACCGCTGCGCCTTATCCGGTAACTATCGTCTTGAGTCCAACCCGGTAAGAC
ACGACTTATCGCCACTGGCAGCAGCCACTGGTAACAGGATTAGCAGAGCGAGGTATGTAGGCGGTGCTAC
AGAGTTCTTGAAGTGGTGGCCTAACTACGGCTACACTAGAAGAACAGTATTTGGTATCTGCGCTCTGCTG
AAGCCAGTTACCTTCGGAAAAAGAGTTGGTAGCTCTTGATCCGGCAAACAAACCACCGCTGGTAGCGGTG
GTTTTTTTGTTTGCAAGCAGCAGATTACGCGCAGAAAAAAAGGATCTCAAGAAGATCCTTTGATCTTTTC
TACGGGGTCTGACGCTCAGTGGAACGAAAACTCACGTTAAGGGATTTTGGTCATGAGATTATCAAAAAGG
ATCTTCACCTAGATCCTTTTAAATTAAAAATGAAGTTTTAAATCAATCTAAAGTATATATGAGTAAACTT
GGTCTGACAGTTACCAATGCTTAATCAGTGAGGCACCTATCTCAGCGATCTGTCTATTTCGTTCATCCAT
AGTTGCCTGACTCCCCGTCGTGTAGATAACTACGATACGGGAGGGCTTACCATCTGGCCCCAGTGCTGCA
ATGATACCGCGAGACCCACGCTCACCGGCTCCAGATTTATCAGCAATAAACCAGCCAGCCGGAAGGGCCG
AGCGCAGAAGTGGTCCTGCAACTTTATCCGCCTCCATCCAGTCTATTAATTGTTGCCGGGAAGCTAGAGT
AAGTAGTTCGCCAGTTAATAGTTTGCGCAACGTTGTTGCCATTGCTACAGGCATCGTGGTGTCACGCTCG
TCGTTTGGTATGGCTTCATTCAGCTCCGGTTCCCAACGATCAAGGCGAGTTACATGATCCCCCATGTTGT
GCAAAAAAGCGGTTAGCTCCTTCGGTCCTCCGATCGTTGTCAGAAGTAAGTTGGCCGCAGTGTTATCACT
CATGGTTATGGCAGCACTGCATAATTCTCTTACTGTCATGCCATCCGTAAGATGCTTTTCTGTGACTGGT
GAGTACTCAACCAAGTCATTCTGAGAATAGTGTATGCGGCGACCGAGTTGCTCTTGCCCGGCGTCAATAC
GGGATAATACCGCGCCACATAGCAGAACTTTAAAAGTGCTCATCATTGGAAAACGTTCTTCGGGGCGAAA
ACTCTCAAGGATCTTACCGCTGTTGAGATCCAGTTCGATGTAACCCACTCGTGCACCCAACTGATCTTCA
GCATCTTTTACTTTCACCAGCGTTTCTGGGTGAGCAAAAACAGGAAGGCAAAATGCCGCAAAAAAGGGAA
TAAGGGCGACACGGAAATGTTGAATACTCATACTCTTCCTTTTTCAATATTATTGAAGCATTTATCAGGG
TTATTGTCTCATGAGCGGATACATATTTGAATGTATTTAGAAAAATAAACAAATAGGGGTTCCGCGCACA
TTTCCCCGAAAAGTGCCACCTGACGTCTAAGAAACCATTATTATCATGACATTAACCTATAAAAATAGGC
GTATCACGAGGCCCTTTCGTC
